>Addgene plasmid #76614 | DGKI gRNA (BRDN0001145664) | addgene full sequence | sequence record 186174 | Addgene Assembled Sequence
CCCGGGTGCAAAGATGGATAAAGTTTTAAACAGAGAGGAATCTTTGCAGCTAATGGACCTTCTAGGTCTT
GAAAGGAGTGGGAATTGGCTCCGGTGCCCGTCAGTGGGCAGAGCGCACATCGCCCACAGTCCCCGAGAAG
TTGGGGGGAGGGGTCGGCAATTGATCCGGTGCCTAGAGAAGGTGGCGCGGGGTAAACTGGGAAAGTGATG
TCGTGTACTGGCTCCGCCTTTTTCCCGAGGGTGGGGGAGAACCGTATATAAGTGCAGTAGTCGCCGTGAA
CGTTCTTTTTCGCAACGGGTTTGCCGCCAGAACACAGGTAAGTGCCGTGTGTGGTTCCCGCGGGCCTGGC
CTCTTTACGGGTTATGGCCCTTGCGTGCCTTGAATTACTTCCACCTGGCTGCAGTACGTGATTCTTGATC
CCGAGCTTCGGGTTGGAAGTGGGTGGGAGAGTTCGAGGCCTTGCGCTTAAGGAGCCCCTTCGCCTCGTGC
TTGAGTTGAGGCCTGGCCTGGGCGCTGGGGCCGCCGCGTGCGAATCTGGTGGCACCTTCGCGCCTGTCTC
GCTGCTTTCGATAAGTCTCTAGCCATTTAAAATTTTTGATGACCTGCTGCGACGCTTTTTTTCTGGCAAG
ATAGTCTTGTAAATGCGGGCCAAGATCTGCACACTGGTATTTCGGTTTTTGGGGCCGCGGGCGGCGACGG
GGCCCGTGCGTCCCAGCGCACATGTTCGGCGAGGCGGGGCCTGCGAGCGCGGCCACCGAGAATCGGACGG
GGGTAGTCTCAAGCTGGCCGGCCTGCTCTGGTGCCTGGCCTCGCGCCGCCGTGTATCGCCCCGCCCTGGG
CGGCAAGGCTGGCCCGGTCGGCACCAGTTGCGTGAGCGGAAAGATGGCCGCTTCCCGGCCCTGCTGCAGG
GAGCTCAAAATGGAGGACGCGGCGCTCGGGAGAGCGGGCGGGTGAGTCACCCACACAAAGGAAAAGGGCC
TTTCCGTCCTCAGCCGTCGCTTCATGTGACTCCACGGAGTACCGGGCGCCGTCCAGGCACCTCGATTAGT
TCTCGAGCTTTTGGAGTACGTCGTCTTTAGGTTGGGGGGAGGGGTTTTATGCGATGGAGTTTCCCCACAC
TGAGTGGGTGGAGACTGAAGTTAGGCCAGCTTGGCACTTGATGTAATTCTCCTTGGAATTTGCCCTTTTT
GAGTTTGGATCTTGGTTCATTCTCAAGCCTCAGACAGTGGTTCAAAGTTTTTTTCTTCCATTTCAGGTGT
CGTGACGTACGGCCACCATGACCGAGTACAAGCCCACGGTGCGCCTCGCCACCCGCGACGACGTCCCCAG
GGCCGTACGCACCCTCGCCGCCGCGTTCGCCGACTACCCCGCCACGCGCCACACCGTCGATCCGGACCGC
CACATCGAGCGGGTCACCGAGCTGCAAGAACTCTTCCTCACGCGCGTCGGGCTCGACATCGGCAAGGTGT
GGGTCGCGGACGACGGCGCCGCCGTGGCGGTCTGGACCACGCCGGAGAGCGTCGAAGCGGGGGCGGTGTT
CGCCGAGATCGGCCCGCGCATGGCCGAGTTGAGCGGTTCCCGGCTGGCCGCGCAGCAACAGATGGAAGGC
CTCCTGGCGCCGCACCGGCCCAAGGAGCCCGCGTGGTTCCTGGCCACCGTCGGAGTCTCGCCCGACCACC
AGGGCAAGGGTCTGGGCAGCGCCGTCGTGCTCCCCGGAGTGGAGGCGGCCGAGCGCGCCGGGGTGCCCGC
CTTCCTGGAGACCTCCGCGCCCCGCAACCTCCCCTTCTACGAGCGGCTCGGCTTCACCGTCACCGCCGAC
GTCGAGGTGCCCGAAGGACCGCGCACCTGGTGCATGACCCGCAAGCCCGGTGCCTGAACGCGTTAAGTCG
ACAATCAACCTCTGGATTACAAAATTTGTGAAAGATTGACTGGTATTCTTAACTATGTTGCTCCTTTTAC
GCTATGTGGATACGCTGCTTTAATGCCTTTGTATCATGCTATTGCTTCCCGTATGGCTTTCATTTTCTCC
TCCTTGTATAAATCCTGGTTGCTGTCTCTTTATGAGGAGTTGTGGCCCGTTGTCAGGCAACGTGGCGTGG
TGTGCACTGTGTTTGCTGACGCAACCCCCACTGGTTGGGGCATTGCCACCACCTGTCAGCTCCTTTCCGG
GACTTTCGCTTTCCCCCTCCCTATTGCCACGGCGGAACTCATCGCCGCCTGCCTTGCCCGCTGCTGGACA
GGGGCTCGGCTGTTGGGCACTGACAATTCCGTGGTGTTGTCGGGGAAATCATCGTCCTTTCCTTGGCTGC
TCGCCTGTGTTGCCACCTGGATTCTGCGCGGGACGTCCTTCTGCTACGTCCCTTCGGCCCTCAATCCAGC
GGACCTTCCTTCCCGCGGCCTGCTGCCGGCTCTGCGGCCTCTTCCGCGTCTTCGCCTTCGCCCTCAGACG
AGTCGGATCTCCCTTTGGGCCGCCTCCCCGCGTCGACTTTAAGACCAATGACTTACAAGGCAGCTGTAGA
TCTTAGCCACTTTTTAAAAGAAAAGGGGGGACTGGAAGGGCTAATTCACTCCCAACGAAGACAAGATCTG
CTTTTTGCTTGTACTGGGTCTCTCTGGTTAGACCAGATCTGAGCCTGGGAGCTCTCTGGCTAACTAGGGA
ACCCACTGCTTAAGCCTCAATAAAGCTTGCCTTGAGTGCTTCAAGTAGTGTGTGCCCGTCTGTTGTGTGA
CTCTGGTAACTAGAGATCCCTCAGACCCTTTTAGTCAGTGTGGAAAATCTCTAGCAGTACGTATAGTAGT
TCATGTCATCTTATTATTCAGTATTTATAACTTGCAAAGAAATGAATATCAGAGAGTGAGAGGAACTTGT
TTATTGCAGCTTATAATGGTTACAAATAAAGCAATAGCATCACAAATTTCACAAATAAAGCATTTTTTTC
ACTGCATTCTAGTTGTGGTTTGTCCAAACTCATCAATGTATCTTATCATGTCTGGCTCTAGCTATCCCGC
CCCTAACTCCGCCCATCCCGCCCCTAACTCCGCCCAGTTCCGCCCATTCTCCGCCCCATGGCTGACTAAT
TTTTTTTATTTATGCAGAGGCCGAGGCCGCCTCGGCCTCTGAGCTATTCCAGAAGTAGTGAGGAGGCTTT
TTTGGAGGCCTAGGGACGTACCCAATTCGCCCTATAGTGAGTCGTATTACGCGCGCTCACTGGCCGTCGT
TTTACAACGTCGTGACTGGGAAAACCCTGGCGTTACCCAACTTAATCGCCTTGCAGCACATCCCCCTTTC
GCCAGCTGGCGTAATAGCGAAGAGGCCCGCACCGATCGCCCTTCCCAACAGTTGCGCAGCCTGAATGGCG
AATGGG
[124 nt withheld, positions 3367-3490]
C
[91 nt withheld, positions 3492-3582]
A
[49 nt withheld, positions 3584-3632]
CCTTTGACGTTGGAGTCCACGTTCTTT
[37 nt withheld, positions 3660-3696]
ACCCTATCTCGGTCTATTCTTTTGATTTATAAGGGATTTTGCCGATTTCGGCCTATTGGTTAAAAAATGA
GCTGATTTAACAAAAATTTAACGCGAATTTTAACAAAATATTAACGCTTACAATTTAGGTGGCACTTTTC
GGGGAAATGTGCGCGGAACCCCTATTTGTTTATTTTTCTAAATACATTCAAATATGTATCCGCTCATGAG
ACAATAACCCTGATAAATGCTTCAATAATATTGAAAAAGGAAGAGTATGAGTATTCAACATTTCCGTGTC
GCCCTTATTCCCTTTTTTGCGGCATTTTGCCTTCCTGTTTTTGCTCACCCAGAAACGCTGGTGAAAGTAA
AAGATGCTGAAGATCAGTTGGGTGCACGAGTGGGTTACATCGAACTGGATCTCAACAGCGGTAAGATCCT
TGAGAGTTTTCGCCCCGAAGAACGTTTTCCAATGATGAGCACTTTTAAAGTTCTGCTATGTGGCGCGGTA
TTATCCCGTATTGACGCCGGGCAAGAGCAACTCGGTCGCCGCATACACTATTCTCAGAATGACTTGGTTG
AGTACTCACCAGTCACAGAAAAGCATCTTACGGATGGCATGACAGTAAGAGAATTATGCAGTGCTGCCAT
AACCATGAGTGATAACACTGCGGCCAACTTACTTCTGACAACGATCGGAGGACCGAAGGAGCTAACCGCT
TTTTTGCACAACATGGGGGATCATGTAACTCGCCTTGATCGTTGGGAACCGGAGCTGAATGAAGCCATAC
CAAACGACGAGCGTGACACCACGATGCCTGTAGCAATGGCAACAACGTTGCGCAAACTATTAACTGGCGA
ACTACTTACTCTAGCTTCCCGGCAACAATTAATAGACTGGATGGAGGCGGATAAAGTTGCAGGACCACTT
CTGCGCTCGGCCCTTCCGGCTGGCTGGTTTATTGCTGATAAATCTGGAGCCGGTGAGCGTGGGTCTCGCG
GTATCATTGCAGCACTGGGGCCAGATGGTAAGCCCTCCCGTATCGTAGTTATCTACACGACGGGGAGTCA
GGCAACTATGGATGAACGAAATAGACAGATCGCTGAGATAGGTGCCTCACTGATTAAGCATTGGTAACTG
TCAGACCAAGTTTACTCATATATACTTTAGATTGATTTAAAACTTCATTTTTAATTTAAAAGGATCTAGG
TGAAGATCCTTTTTGATAATCTCATGACCAAAATCCCTTAACGTGAGTTTTCGTTCCACTGAGCGTCAGA
CCCCGTAGAAAAGATCAAAGGATCTTCTTGAGATCCTTTTTTTCTGCGCGTAATCTGCTGCTTGCAAACA
AAAAAACCACCGCTACCAGCGGTGGTTTGTTTGCCGGATCAAGAGCTACCAACTCTTTTTCCGAAGGTAA
CTGGCTTCAGCAGAGCGCAGATACCAAATACTGTTCTTCTAGTGTAGCCGTAGTTAGGCCACCACTTCAA
GAACTCTGTAGCACCGCCTACATACCTCGCTCTGCTAATCCTGTTACCAGTGGCTGCTGCCAGTGGCGAT
AAGTCGTGTCTTACCGGGTTGGACTCAAGACGATAGTTACCGGATAAGGCGCAGCGGTCGGGCTGAACGG
GGGGTTCGTGCACACAGCCCAGCTTGGAGCGAACGACCTACACCGAACTGAGATACCTACAGCGTGAGCT
ATGAGAAAGCGCCACGCTTCCCGAAGGGAGAAAGGCGGACAGGTATCCGGTAAGCGGCAGGGTCGGAACA
GGAGAGCGCACGAGGGAGCTTCCAGGGGGAAACGCCTGGTATCTTTATAGTCCTGTCGGGTTTCGCCACC
TCTGACTTGAGCGTCGATTTTTGTGATGCTCGTCAGGGGGGCGGAGCCTATGGAAAAACGCCAGCAACGC
GGCCTTTTTACGGTTCCTGGCCTTTTGCTGGCCTTTTGCTCACATGTTCTTTCCTGCGTTATCCCCTGAT
TCTGTGGATAACCGTATTACCGCCTTTGAGTGAGCTGATACCGCTCGCCGCAGCCGAACGACCGAGCGCA
GCGAGTCAGTGAGCGAGGAAGCGGAAGAGCGCCCAATACGCAAACCGCCTCTCCCCGCGCGTTGGCCGAT
TCATTAATGCAGCTGGCACGACAGGTTTCCCGACTGGAAAGCGGGCAGTGAGCGCAACGCAATTAATGTG
AGTTAGCTCACTCATTAGGCACCCCAGGCTTTACACTTTATGCTTCCGGCTCGTATGTTGTGTGGAATTG
TGAGCGGATAACAATTTCACACAGGAAACAGCTATGACCATGATTACGCCAAGCGCGCAATTAACCCTCA
CTAAAGGGAACAAAAGCTGGAGCTGCAAGCTTAATGTAGTCTTATGCAATACTCTTGTAGTCTTGCAACA
TGGTAACGATGAGTTAGCAACATGCCTTACAAGGAGAGAAAAAGCACCGTGCATGCCGATTGGTGGAAGT
AAGGTGGTACGATCGTGCCTTATTAGGAAGGCAACAGACGGGTCTGACATGGATTGGACGAACCACTGAA
TTGCCGCATTGCAGAGATATTGTATTTAAGTGCCTAGCTCGATACATAAACGGGTCTCTCTGGTTAGACC
AGATCTGAGCCTGGGAGCTCTCTGGCTAACTAGGGAACCCACTGCTTAAGCCTCAATAAAGCTTGCCTTG
AGTGCTTCAAGTAGTGTGTGCCCGTCTGTTGTGTGACTCTGGTAACTAGAGATCCCTCAGACCCTTTTAG
TCAGTGTGGAAAATCTCTAGCAGTGGCGCCCGAACAGGGACTTGAAAGCGAAAGGGAAACCAGAGGAGCT
CTCTCGACGCAGGACTCGGCTTGCTGAAGCGCGCACGGCAAGAGGCGAGGGGCGGCGACTGGTGAGTACG
CCAAAAATTTTGACTAGCGGAGGCTAGAAGGAGAGAGATGGGTGCGAGAGCGTCAGTATTAAGCGGGGGA
GAATTAGATCGCGATGGGAAAAAATTCGGTTAAGGCCAGGGGGAAAGAAAAAATATAAATTAAAACATAT
AGTATGGGCAAGCAGGGAGCTAGAACGATTCGCAGTTAATCCTGGCCTGTTAGAAACATCAGAAGGCTGT
AGACAAATACTGGGACAGCTACAACCATCCCTTCAGACAGGATCAGAAGAACTTAGATCATTATATAATA
CAGTAGCAACCCTCTATTGTGTGCATCAAAGGATAGAGATAAAAGACACCAAGGAAGCTTTAGACAAGAT
AGAGGAAGAGCAAAACAAAAGTAAGACCACCGCACAGCAAGCGGCCGCTGATCTTCAGACCTGGAGGAGG
AGATATGAGGGACAATTGGAGAAGTGAATTATATAAATATAAAGTAGTAAAAATTGAACCATTAGGAGTA
GCACCCACCAAGGCAAAGAGAAGAGTGGTGCAGAGAGAAAAAAGAGCAGTGGGAATAGGAGCTTTGTTCC
TTGGGTTCTTGGGAGCAGCAGGAAGCACTATGGGCGCAGCGTCAATGACGCTGACGGTACAGGCCAGACA
ATTATTGTCTGGTATAGTGCAGCAGCAGAACAATTTGCTGAGGGCTATTGAGGCGCAACAGCATCTGTTG
CAACTCACAGTCTGGGGCATCAAGCAGCTCCAGGCAAGAATCCTGGCTGTGGAAAGATACCTAAAGGATC
AACAGCTCCTGGGGATTTGGGGTTGCTCTGGAAAACTCATTTGCACCACTGCTGTGCCTTGGAATGCTAG
TTGGAGTAATAAATCTCTGGAACAGATTTGGAATCACACGACCTGGATGGAGTGGGACAGAGAAATTAAC
AATTACACAAGCTTAATACACTCCTTAATTGAAGAATCGCAAAACCAGCAAGAAAAGAATGAACAAGAAT
TATTGGAATTAGATAAATGGGCAAGTTTGTGGAATTGGTTTAACATAACAAATTGGCTGTGGTATATAAA
ATTATTCATAATGATAGTAGGAGGCTTGGTAGGTTTAAGAATAGTTTTTGCTGTACTTTCTATAGTGAAT
AGAGTTAGGCAGGGATATTCACCATTATCGTTTCAGACCCACCTCCCAACCCCGAGGGGACCCAGAGAGG
GCCTATTTCCCATGATTCCTTCATATTTGCATATACGATACAAGGCTGTTAGAGAGATAATTAGAATTAA
TTTGACTGTAAACACAAAGATATTAGTACAAAATACGTGACGTAGAAAGTAATAATTTCTTGGGTAGTTT
GCAGTTTTAAAATTATGTTTTAAAATGGACTATCATATGCTTACCGTAACTTGAAAGTATTTCGATTTCT
TGGCTTTATATATCTTGTGGAAAGGACGAAACACCGAGATCGCTGGAACCTCCATGGTTTTAGAGCTAGA
AATAGCAAGTTAAAATAAGGCTAGTCCGTTATCAACTTGAAAAAGTGGCACCGAGTCGGTGCTTTTTTAA
GCTTGGCGTAACTAGATCTTGAGACAAATGGCAGTATTCATCCACAATTTTAAAAGAAAAGGGGGGATTG
GGGGGTACAGTGCAGGGGAAAGAATAGTAGACATAATAGCAACAGACATACAAACTAAAGAATTACAAAA
ACAAATTACAAAAATTCAAAATTTTCGGGTTTATTACAGGGACAGCAGAGATCCACTTTGGCGCCGGCTC
GAGGGGG
Features (pLannotate 1.2.2; 29 found; start..end, strand, type, name):
     14..80      +  CDS            small t antigen (fragment): SV40 (simian virus 40) small t antigen
    106..317     +  promoter       EF-1α core promoter: core promoter for human elongation factor EF-1α
    318..1256    +  intron         EF-1α intron A: intron upstream of the start codon of human EF-1α
   1278..1877    +  CDS            PuroR (fragment): puromycin N-acetyltransferase; pac from Streptomyces; confers resistance to puromycin
   1893..2481    +  misc_feature   WPRE: woodchuck hepatitis virus posttranscriptional regulatory element
   2532..2551    +  misc_feature   cPPT/CTS (fragment): central polypurine tract and central termination sequence of HIV-1
   2553..2786    +  LTR            3' LTR (ΔU3): self-inactivating 3' long terminal repeat (LTR) from HIV-1
   2864..2985    +  polyA_signal   SV40 poly(A) signal: SV40 polyadenylation signal
   3025..3160    +  rep_origin     SV40 ori: SV40 origin of replication
   3181..3199    -  promoter       T7 promoter: promoter for bacteriophage T7 RNA polymerase
   3207..3362    +  CDS            lacZα (fragment): LacZα fragment of β-galactosidase; lacZ fragment
   3367..3795    +  rep_origin     f1 ori (sequence partly withheld): f1 bacteriophage origin of replication; arrow indicates direction of (+) strand synthesis
   3848..3952    +  promoter       AmpR promoter: bla
   3953..4813    +  CDS            AmpR: β-lactamase; bla; confers resistance to ampicillin, carbenicillin, and related antibiotics
   4984..5572    +  rep_origin     ori: high-copy-number ColE1/pMB1/pBR322/pUC origin of replication
   5755..5847    +  CDS            lacI (fragment): lac repressor; lacI; The lac repressor binds to the lac operator to inhibit transcription in E. coli. This inhibition can be relieved by adding lactose or isopropyl-β-D-thiogalactopyranoside (IPTG).
   5860..5881    +  protein_bind   CAP binding site: CAP binding activates transcription in the presence of cAMP. E. coli catabolite activator protein
   5896..5926    +  promoter       lac promoter: promoter for the E. coli lac operon
   5934..5950    +  protein_bind   lac operator: The lac repressor binds to the lac operator to inhibit transcription in E. coli. This inhibition can be relieved by adding lactose or isopropyl-β-D-thiogalactopyranoside (IPTG). lac repressor encoded by lacI
   5995..6013    +  promoter       T3 promoter: promoter for bacteriophage T3 RNA polymerase
   6041..6267    +  promoter       RSV promoter: Rous sarcoma virus enhancer/promoter
   6268..6448    +  LTR            5' LTR (truncated): truncated 5' long terminal repeat (LTR) from HIV-1
   6495..6620    +  misc_feature   HIV-1 Ψ: packaging signal of human immunodeficiency virus type 1
   6604..6967    +  CDS            HIV-1 gag (fragment): gag protein from human immunodeficiency virus 1; gag
   7113..7346    +  misc_feature   RRE: The Rev response element (RRE) of HIV-1 allows for Rev-dependent mRNA export from the nucleus to the cytoplasm.
   7723..7749    +  CDS            Rev (fragment): human immunodeficiency virus 1 (HIV-1) Rev protein; rev; enhances nuclear export of unspliced and incompletely spliced viral mRNAs
   7753..7993    +  promoter       U6 promoter: RNA polymerase III promoter for human U6 snRNA
   8023..8098    +  misc_RNA       gRNA scaffold: guide RNA scaffold for the Streptococcus pyogenes CRISPR/Cas9 system
   8154..8271    +  misc_feature   cPPT/CTS: central polypurine tract and central termination sequence of HIV-1
