[The description below was written by a language model from this plasmid's Addgene catalogue record and pLannotate feature annotations shown in this document.]
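Description:
DGKI gRNA (BRDN0001145664) is a third-generation lentiviral CRISPR guide plasmid built on the lentiGuide-Puro backbone. It expresses a single guide RNA directed against human DGKI (diacylglycerol kinase iota), designed against the reference transcript NM_004717.2. It is one clone from a human kinome gRNA collection. In bacteria the plasmid replicates from a high-copy ColE1/pUC-type origin and is selected with ampicillin through the β-lactamase gene. The backbone also carries an f1 origin, an SV40 origin and poly(A) signal, and remnants of lac and T7/T3 promoter elements.

The lentiviral transfer cassette begins with an RSV promoter fused to a truncated HIV-1 5' LTR, which makes genomic RNA production Tat-independent. This is followed by the Ψ packaging signal with a partial gag region, and the Rev response element for nuclear export of the unspliced genome. Downstream, a human U6 RNA polymerase III promoter drives the DGKI-specific spacer joined to the Streptococcus pyogenes Cas9 gRNA scaffold. A central polypurine tract (cPPT/CTS) follows, and an EF-1α core promoter with its intron A then drives puromycin N-acetyltransferase, allowing selection of transduced mammalian cells. A WPRE enhances transcript expression, and the cassette ends in a self-inactivating ΔU3 3' LTR, which disables LTR promoter activity after integration.

The plasmid does not encode Cas9. It is intended for use with a separate Cas9 lentiviral vector or in cells already expressing Cas9, typically for knockout of DGKI. Packaging into virus requires the usual helper functions supplied in trans.
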