Addgene plasmid #76614: DGKI gRNA (BRDN0001145664)
Purpose: 3rd generation lentiviral gRNA plasmid targeting human DGKI
Depositing lab: John Doench & David Root. Depositing organization: Broad Institute. Publication: Optimized sgRNA design to maximize activity and minimize off-target effects of CRISPR-Cas9. Doench JG, Fusi N, Sullender M, Hegde M, Vaimberg EW, Donovan KF, Smith I, Tothova Z, Wilen C, Orchard R, Virgin HW, Listgarten J, Root DE. Nat Biotechnol. 2016 Jan 18. doi: 10.1038/nbt.3437. PubMed 26780180.
Backbone
  Vector backbone: lentiGuide-Puro
  Backbone manufacturer: Zhang Lab (Addgene plasmid # 52963)
  Vector type: Mammalian Expression, Lentiviral, CRISPR
  Selectable markers: Puromycin
Growth in bacteria
  Bacterial resistance: Ampicillin, 100 μg/mL
  Growth temperature: 37°C
  Growth strain: DH5alpha
  Copy number: High Copy
Gene/Insert
  Gene/Insert name: DGKI (alt names: DGKI; NM_004717.2)
  gRNA/shRNA sequence: AGATCGCTGGAACCTCCATG
  Species: H. sapiens (human)
  Entrez Gene: DGKI (a.k.a. DGK-IOTA)
  Promoter: hU6
  Cloning method: Unknown
  Sequencing primers: 5′ U6-F; 3′ pS2-R
Terms and licenses: Academic/Nonprofit Terms; Industry Terms: Not Available to Industry
Depositor comments: The gRNA was designed to target the following Genbank reference sequence(s): NM_004717.2. Note that this plasmid does NOT contain Cas9. It should be used in conjunction with lentiCas9-Blast (Addgene #52962) or otherwise with cell lines already expressing Cas9. Browse the full kinome gRNA library at http://www.addgene.org/pooled-library/broadgpp-human-kinome/ or visit http://www.broadinstitute.org/rnai/public/ for detailed protocols and information.
How to cite: DGKI gRNA (BRDN0001145664) was a gift from John Doench & David Root (Addgene plasmid # 76614 ; http://n2t.net/addgene:76614 ; RRID:Addgene_76614)
