>Addgene plasmid #76614 | DGKI gRNA (BRDN0001145664) | depositor partial sequence | sequence record 144074 | Target Sequence
AGATCGCTGGAACCTCCATG
