>Addgene plasmid #76614 | DGKI gRNA (BRDN0001145664) | addgene partial sequence | sequence record 186173 | hU6-F
TAGAAAGTAATAATTTCTTGGGTAGTTTGCAGTTTTAAAATTATGTTTTAAAATGGACTATCATATGCTT
ACCGTAACTTGAAAGTATTTCGATTTCTTGGCTTTATATATCTTGTGGAAAGGACGAAACACCGAGATCG
CTGGAACCTCCATGGTTTTAGAGCTAGAAATAGCAAGTTAAAATAAGGCTAGTCCGTTATCAACTTGAAA
AAGTGGCACCGAGTCGGTGCTTTTTTAAGCTTGGCGTAACTAGATCTTGAGACAAATGGCAGTATTCATC
CACAATTTTAAAAGAAAAGGGGGGATTGGGGGGTACAGTGCAGGGGAAAGAATAGTAGACATAATAGCAA
CAGACATACAAACTAAAGAATTACAAAAACAAATTACAAAAATTCAAAATTTTCGGGTTTATTACAGGGA
CAGCAGAGATCCACTTTGGCGCCGGCTCGAGGGGGCCCGGGTGCAAAGATGGATAAAGTTTTAAACAGAG
AGGAATCTTTGCAGCTAATGGACCTTCTAGGTCTTGAAAGGAGTGGGAATTGGCTCCGGTGCCCGTCAGT
GGGCAGAGCG
